>Addgene plasmid #42161 | pNH058 | depositor full sequence | sequence record 56959 | pNH058 sequence 9297 bps
AGAACGGAGTAACCTCGGTGTGCGGTTGTATGCCTGCTGTGGATTGCTGCTGTGTCCTGCTTATCCACAA
CATTTTGCGCACGGTTATGTGGACAAAATACCTGGTTACCCAGGCCGTGCCGGCACGTTAACCGGGCTGC
ATCCGATGCAAGTGTGTCGCTGTCGACGAGCTCGCGAGCTCGTCTGACGCTCAGTGGAACGAAAACTCAC
GTTAAGGGATTTTGGTCATGAATTAATTCTTACCAATGCTTAATCAGTGAGGCACCTATCTCAGCGATCT
GTCTATTTCGTTCATCCATAGTTGCCTGACTCCCCGTCGTGTAGATAACTACGATACGGGAGGGCTTACC
ATCTGGCCCCAGTGCTGCAATGATACCGCGAGACCCACGCTCACCGGCTCCAGATTTATCAGCAATAAAC
CAGCCAGCCGGAAGGGCCGAGCGCAGAAGTGGTCCTGCAACTTTATCCGCCTCCATCCAGTCTATTAATT
GTTGCCGGGAAGCTAGAGTAAGTAGTTCGCCAGTTAATAGTTTGCGCAACGTTGTTGCCATTGCTACAGG
CATCGTGGTGTCACGCTCGTCGTTTGGTATGGCTTCATTCAGCTCCGGTTCCCAACGATCAAGGCGAGTT
ACATGATCCCCCATGTTGTGCAAAAAAGCGGTTAGCTCCTTCGGTCCTCCGATCGTTGTCAGAAGTAAGT
TGGCCGCAGTGTTATCACTCATGGTTATGGCAGCACTGCATAATTCTCTTACTGTCATGCCATCCGTAAG
ATGCTTTTCTGTGACTGGTGAGTACTCAACCAAGTCATTCTGAGAATAGTGTATGCGGCGACCGAGTTGC
TCTTGCCCGGCGTCAATACGGGATAATACCGCGCCACATAGCAGAACTTTAAAAGTGCTCATCATTGGAA
AACGTTCTTCGGGGCGAAAACTCTCAAGGATCTTACCGCTGTTGAGATCCAGTTCGATGTAACCCACTCG
TGCACCCAACTGATCTTCAGCATCTTTTACTTTCACCAGCGTTTCTGGGTGAGCAAAAACAGGAAGGCAA
AATGCCGCAAAAAAGGGAATAAGGGCGACACGGAAATGTTGAATACTCATACTCTTCCTTTTTCAATATT
ATTGAAGCATTTATCAGGGTTATTGTCTCATGAGCGGATACATATTTGAATGTATTTAGAAAAATAAACA
AATAGGGGTTCCGCGCACATTTCCCCGAAAAGTGCCACCTG
[74 nt withheld, positions 1232-1305]
CCCTCAGCGCGGCCGCTAGCGGATCCTTAAAAAACCATGGTTAAAGAAACAGCAGCAGCGAAATTTGAAA
GACAACATATGGATAGTGGAGGCGGTGGAAGTTTGGAAGTTCTTTTCCAAGGACCGGGCGGAGGAGGCTC
TTGGTCGCATCCACAGTTCGAAAAAGCCATGGCCGGCGGTGGTGGATCGGGAGGAGGAGGTTCGGGTGGC
GGAGGATCGGGCGCCTCAAAAGGAGAAGAAACGACAATGGGTGTTATCAAGCCAGACATGAAGATCAAGC
TTAAAATGGAGGGTAATGTTAATGGTCACGCCTTCGTCATTGAGGGAGAGGGTGAAGGAAAGCCATACGA
TGGAACTAATACTATTAACTTGGAAGTGAAGGAGGGTGCCCCACTTCCATTCTCTTATGATATCCTTACT
ACAGCCTTCGCATATGGAAATCGAGCATTCACAAAATACCCAGACGACATTCCAAATTACTTCAAGCAGT
CATTTCCAGAGGGATATTCTTGGGAGAGAACAATGACATTCGAGGACAAGGGTATAGTTAAAGTGAAATC
TGATATTAGTATGGAAGAAGATTCATTCATCTATGAGATACACCTGAAGGGCGAGAACTTTCCTCCGAAT
GGACCAGTGATGCAGAAAAAGACAACAGGATGGGACGCAAGTACTGAACGTATGTATGTCAGAGATGGAG
TTTTGAAAGGTGACGTGAAGCATAAACTGTTGTTGGAAGGAGGTGGACATCATCGAGTGGACTTTAAGAC
AATCTACAGAGCTAAGAAAGCTGTGAAATTGCCAGACTATCACTTTGTGGATCACCGAATTGAAATTTTG
AACCATGATAAAGATTACAATAAAGTGACTGTGTATGAGTCAGCAGTAGCTAGAAACTCAACTGATGGTA
TGGACGAGCTCTACGTAAGCGCTTAATAGGTACCGCGGCCGCGCTGAGGGGCTGGCCGCTCACAATTCCA
CACAACATACGAGCCGGAAGCATAAAGTGTAAAGCCTGGGGTGCCTAATGAGTGAGCTAACTCACATTAA
TTGCGTTGCGCTCACTGCCCGCTTTCCAGTCGGGAAACCTGTCGTGCCAGCTGCATTAATGAATCGGCCA
ACGCGAACCCCTTGCGGCCGCCCGGGCCGTCGACCAATTCTCATGTTTGACAGCTTATCATCGAATTTCT
GCCATTCATCCGCTTATTATCACTTATTCAGGCGTAGCAACCAGGCGTTTAAGGGCACCAATAACTGCCT
TAAAAAAATTACGCCCCGCCCTGCCACTCATCGCAGTACTGTTGTAATTCATTAAGCATTCTGCCGACAT
GGAAGCCATCACAAACGGCATGATGAACCTGAATCGCCAGCGGCATCAGCACCTTGTCGCCTTGCGTATA
ATATTTGCCCATGGTGAAAACGGGGGCGAAGAAGTTGTCCATATTGGCCACGTTTAAATCAAAACTGGTG
AAACTCACCCAGGGATTGGCTGAGACGAAAAACATATTCTCAATAAACCCTTTAGGGAAATAGGCCAGGT
TTTCACCGTAACACGCCACATCTTGCGAATATATGTGTAGAAACTGCCGGAAATCGTCGTGGTATTCACT
CCAGAGCGATGAAAACGTTTCAGTTTGCTCATGGAAAACGGTGTAACAAGGGTGAACACTATCCCATATC
ACCAGCTCACCGTCTTTCATTGCCATACGAAATTCCGGATGAGCATTCATCAGGCGGGCAAGAATGTGAA
TAAAGGCCGGATAAAACTTGTGCTTATTTTTCTTTACGGTCTTTAAAAAGGCCGTAATATCCAGCTGAAC
GGTCTGGTTATAGGTACATTGAGCAACTGACTGAAATGCCTCAAAATGTTCTTTACGATGCCATTGGGAT
ATATCAACGGTGGTATATCCAGTGATTTTTTTCTCCATTTTAGCTTCCTTAGCTCCTGAAAATCTCGATA
ACTCAAAAAATACGCCCGGTAGTGATCTTATTTCATTATGGTGAAAGTTGGAACCTCTTACGTGCCGATC
AACGTCTCATTTTCGCCAAAAGTTGGCCCAGGGCTTCCCGGTATCAACAGGGACACCAGGATTTATTTAT
TCTGCGAAGTGATCTTCCGTCACAGGTATTTATTCGCGATAAGCTCATGGAGCGGCGTAACCGTCGCACA
GGAAGGACAGAGAAAGCGCGGATCTGGGAAGTGACGGACAGAACGGTCAGGACCTGGATTGGGGAGGCGG
TTGCCGCCGCTGCTGCTGACGGTGTGACGTTCTCTGTTCCGGTCACACCACATACGTTCCGCCATTCCTA
TGCGATGCACATGCTGTATGCCGGTATACCGCTGAAAGTTCTGCAAAGCCTGATGGGACATAAGTCCATC
AGTTCAACGGAAGTCTACACGAAGGTTTTTGCGCTGGATGTGGCTGCCCGGCACCGGGTGCAGTTTGCGA
TGCCGGAGTCTGATGCGGTTGCGATGCTGAAACAATTATCCTGAGAATAAATGCCTTGGCCTTTATATGG
AAATGTGGAACTGAGTGGATATGCTGTTTTTGTCTGTTAAACAGAGAAGCTGGCTGTTATCCACTGAGAA
GCGAACGAAACAGTCGGGAAAATCTCCCATTATCGTAGAGATCCGCATTATTAATCTCAGGAGCCTGTGT
AGCGTTTATAGGAAGTAGTGTTCTGTCATGATGCCTGCAAGCGGTAACGAAAACGATTTGAATATGCCTT
CAGGAACAATAGAAATCTTCGTGCGGTGTTACGTTGAAGTGGAGCGGATTATGTCAGCAATGGACAGAAC
AACCTAATGAACACAGAACCATGATGTGGTCTGTCCTTTTACAGCCAGTAGTGCTCGCCGCAGTCGAGCG
ACAGGGCGAAGCCCTCGGCTGGTTGCCCTCGCCGCTGGGCTGGCGGCCGTCTATGGCCCTGCAAACGCGC
CAGAAACGCCGTCGAAGCCGTGTGCGAGACACCGCGGCCGGCCGCCGGCGTTGTGGATACCTCGCGGAAA
ACTTGGCCCTCACTGACAGATGAGGGGCGGACGTTGACACTTGAGGGGCCGACTCACCCGGCGCGGCGTT
GACAGATGAGGGGCAGGCTCGATTTCGGCCGGCGACGTGGAGCTGGCCAGCCTCGCAAATCGGCGAAAAC
GCCTGATTTTACGCGAGTTTCCCACAGATGATGTGGACAAGCCTGGGGATAAGTGCCCTGCGGTATTGAC
ACTTGAGGGGCGCGACTACTGACAGATGAGGGGCGCGATCCTTGACACTTGAGGGGCAGAGTGCTGACAG
ATGAGGGGCGCACCTATTGACATTTGAGGGGCTGTCCACAGGCAGAAAATCCAGCATTTGCAAGGGTTTC
CGCCCGTTTTTCGGCCACCGCTAACCTGTCTTTTAACCTGCTTTTAAACCAATATTTATAAACCTTGTTT
TTAACCAGGGCTGCGCCCTGTGCGCGTGACCGCGCACGCCGAAGGGGGGTGCCCCCCCTTCTCGAACCCT
CCCGGTCGAGTGAGCGAGGAAGCACCAGGGAACAGCACTTATATATTCTGCTTACACACGATGCCTGAAA
AAACTTCCCTTGGGGTTATCCACTTATCCACGGGGATATTTTTATAATTATTTTTTTTATAGTTTTTAGA
TCTTCTTTTTTAGAGCGCCTTGTAGGCCTTTATCCATGCTGGTTCTAGAGAAGGTGTTGTGACAAATTGC
CCTTTCAGTGTGACAAATCACCCTCAAATGACAGTCCTGTCTGTGACAAATTGCCCTTAACCCTGTGACA
AATTGCCCTCAGAAGAAGCTGTTTTTTCACAAAGTTATCCCTGCTTATTGACTCTTTTTTATTTAGTGTG
ACAATCTAAAAACTTGTCACACTTCACATGGATCTGTCATGGCGGAAACAGCGGTTATCAATCACAAGAA
ACGTAAAAATAGCCCGCGAATCGTCCAGTCAAACGACCTCACTGAGGCGGCATATAGTCTCTCCCGGGAT
CAAAAACGTATGCTGTATCTGTTCGTTGACCAGATCAGAAAATCTGATGGCACCCTACAGGAACATGACG
GTATCTGCGAGATCCATGTTGCTAAATATGCTGAAATATTCGGATTGACCTCTGCGGAAGCCAGTAAGGA
TATACGGCAGGCATTGAAGAGTTTCGCGGGGAAGGAAGTGGTTTTTTATCGCCCTGAAGAGGATGCCGGC
GATGAAAAAGGCTATGAATCTTTTCCTTGGTTTATCAAACGTGCGCACAGTCCATCCAGAGGGCTTTACA
GTGTACATATCAACCCATATCTCATTCCCTTCTTTATCGGGTTACAGAACCGGTTTACGCAGTTTCGGCT
TAGTGAAACAAAAGAAATCACCAATCCGTATGCCATGCGTTTATACGAATCCCTGTGTCAGTATCGTAAG
CCGGATGGCTCAGGCATCGTCTCTCTGAAAATCGACTGGATCATAGAGCGTTACCAGCTGCCTCAAAGTT
ACCAGCGTATGCCTGACTTCCGCCGCCGCTTCCTGCAGGTCTGTGTTAATGAGATCAACAGCAGAACTCC
AATGCGCCTCTCATACATTGAGAAAAAGAAAGGCCGCCAGACGACTCATATCGTATTTTCCTTCCGCGAT
ATCACTTCCATGACGACAGGATAGTCTGAGGGTTATCTGTCACAGATTTGAGGGTGGTTCGTCACATTTG
TTCTGACCTACTGAGGGTAATTTGTCACAGTTTTGCTGTTTCCTTCAGCCTGCATGGATTTTCTCATACT
TTTTGAACTGTAATTTTTAAGGAAGCCAAATTTGAGGGCAGTTTGTCACAGTTGATTTCCTTCTCTTTCC
CTTCGTCATGTGACCTGATATCGGGGGTTAGTTCGTCATCATTGATGAGGGTTGATTATCACAGTTTATT
ACTCTGAATTGGCTATCCGCGTGTGTACCTCTACCTGGAGTTTTTCCCACGGTGGATATTTCTTCTTGCG
CTGAGCGTAAGAGCTATCTGACAGAACAGTTCTTCTTTGCTTCCTCGCCAGTTCGCTCGCTATGCTCGGT
TACACGGCTGCGGCGAGCGCTAGTGATAATAAGTGACTGAGGTATGTGCTCTTCTTATCTCCTTTTGTAG
TGTTGCTCTTATTTTAAACAACTTTGCGGTTTTTTGATGACTTTGCGATTTTGTTGTTGCTTTGCAGTAA
ATTGCAAGATTTAATAAAAAAACGCAAAGCAATGATTAAAGGATGTTCAGAATGAAACTCATGGAAACAC
TTAACCAGTGCATAAACGCTGGTCATGAAATGACGAAGGCTATCGCCATTGCACAGTTTAATGATGACAG
CCCGGAAGCGAGGAAAATAACCCGGCGCTGGAGAATAGGTGAAGCAGCGGATTTAGTTGGGGTTTCTTCT
CAGGCTATCAGAGATGCCGAGAAAGCAGGGCGACTACCGCACCCGGATATGGAAATTCGAGGACGGGTTG
AGCAACGTGTTGGTTATACAATTGAACAAATTAATCATATGCGTGATGTGTTTGGTACGCGATTGCGACG
TGCTGAAGACGTATTTCCACCGGTGATCGGGGTTGCTGCCCATAAAGGTGGCGTTTACAAAACCTCAGTT
TCTGTTCATCTTGCTCAGGATCTGGCTCTGAAGGGGCTACGTGTTTTGCTCGTGGAAGGTAACGACCCCC
AGGGAACAGCCTCAATGTATCACGGATGGGTACCAGATCTTCATATTCATGCAGAAGACACTCTCCTGCC
TTTCTATCTTGGGGAAAAGGACGATGTCACTTATGCAATAAAGCCCACTTGCTGGCCGGGGCTTGACATT
ATTCCTTCCTGTCTGGCTCTGCACCGTATTGAAACTGAGTTAATGGGCAAATTTGATGAAGGTAAACTGC
CCACCGATCCACACCTGATGCTCCGACTGGCCATTGAAACTGTTGCTCATGACTATGATGTCATAGTTAT
TGACAGCGCGCCTAACCTGGGTATCGGCACGATTAATGTCGTATGTGCTGCTGATGTGCTGATTGTTCCC
ACGCCTGCTGAGTTGTTTGACTACACCTCCGCACTGCAGTTTTTCGATATGCTTCGTGATCTGCTCAAGA
ACGTTGATCTTAAAGGGTTCGAGCCTGATGTACGTATTTTGCTTACCAAATACAGCAATAGTAATGGCTC
TCAGTCCCCGTGGATGGAGGAGCAAATTCGGGATGCCTGGGGAAGCATGGTTCTAAAAAATGTTGTACGT
GAAACGGATGAAGTTGGTAAAGGTCAGATCCGGATGAGAACTGTTTTTGAACAGGCCATTGATCAACGCT
CTTCAACTGGTGCCTGGAGAAATGCTCTTTCTATTTGGGAACCTGTCTGCAATGAAATTTTCGATCGTCT
GATTAAACCACGCTGGGAGATTAGATAATGAAGCGTGCGCCTGTTATTCCAAAACATACGCTCAATACTC
AACCGGTTGAAGATACTTCGTTATCGACACCAGCTGCCCCGATGGTGGATTCGTTAATTGCGCGCGTAGG
AGTAATGGCTCGCGGTAATGCCATTACTTTGCCTGTATGTGGTCGGGATGTGAAGTTTACTCTTGAAGTG
CTCCGGGGTGATAGTGTTGAGAAGACCTCTCGGGTATGGTCAGGTAATGAACGTGACCAGGAGCTGCTTA
CTGAGGACGCACTGGATGATCTCATCCCTTCTTTTCTACTGACTGGTCAACAGACACCGGCGTTCGGTCG
AAGAGTATCTGGTGTCATAGAAATTGCCGATGGGAGTCGCCGTCGTAAAGCTGCTGCACTTACCGAAAGT
GATTATCGTGTTCTGGTTGGCGAGCTGGATGATGAGCAGATGGCTGCATTATCCAGATTGGGTAACGATT
ATCGCCCAACAAGTGCTTATGAACGTGGTCAGCGTTATGCAAGCCGATTGCAGAATGAATTTGCTGGAAA
TATTTCTGCGCTGGCTGATGCGGAAAATATTTCACGTAAGATTATTACCCGCTGTATCAACACCGCCAAA
TTGCCTAAATCAGTTGTTGCTCTTTTTTCTCACCCCGGTGAACTATCTGCCCGGTCAGGTGATGCACTTC
AAAAAGCCTTTACAGATAAAGAGGAATTACTTAAGCAGCAGGCATCTAACCTTCATGAGCAGAAAAAAGC
TGGGGTGATATTTGAAGCTGAAGAAGTTATCACTCTTTTAACTTCTGTGCTTAAAACGTCATCTGCATCA
AGAACTAGTTTAAGCTCACGACATCAGTTTGCTCCTGGAGCGACAGTATTGTATAAGGGCGATAAAATGG
TGCTTAACCTGGACAGGTCTCGTGTTCCAACTGAGTGTATAGAGAAAATTGAGGCCATTCTTAAGGAACT
TGAAAAGCCAGCACCCTGATGCGACCACGTTTTAGTCTACGTTTATCTGTCTTTACTTAATGTCCTTTGT
TACAGGCCAGAAAGCATAACTGGCCTGAATATTCTCTCTGGGCCCACTGTTCCACTTGTATCGTCGGTCT
GATAATCAGACTGGGACCACGGTCCCACTCGTATCGTCGGTCTGATTATTAGTCTGGGACCACGGTCCCA
CTCGTATCGTCGGTCTGATTATTAGTCTGGGACCACGGTCCCACTCGTATCGTCGGTCTGATAATCAGAC
TGGGACCACGGTCCCACTCGTATCGTCGGTCTGATTATTAGTCTGGGACCATGGTCCCACTCGTATCGTC
GGTCTGATTATTAGTCTGGGACCACGGTCCCACTCGTATCGTCGGTCTGATTATTAGTCTGGAACCACGG
TCCCACTCGTATCGTCGGTCTGATTATTAGTCTGGGACCACGGTCCCACTCGTATCGTCGGTCTGATTAT
TAGTCTGGGACCACGATCCCACTCGTGTTGTCGGTCTGATTATCGGTCTGGGACCACGGTCCCACTTGTA
TTGTCGATCAGACTATCAGCGTGAGACTACGATTCCATCAATGCCTGTCAAGGGCAAGTATTGACATGTC
GTCGTAACCTGT
Features (pLannotate 1.2.2; 19 found; start..end, strand, type, name):
     23..169     +  CDS            yuaZ (fragment): YUAZ_ECO57 - Protein predicted: Swiss-Prot protein existence level 4. From Escherichia coli O157:H7.
    240..1100    -  CDS            AmpR: β-lactamase; bla; confers resistance to ampicillin, carbenicillin, and related antibiotics
   1101..1205    -  promoter       AmpR promoter: bla
   1232..1305    +  rep_origin     f1 ori (fragment) (sequence withheld): f1 bacteriophage origin of replication; arrow indicates direction of (+) strand synthesis
   1531..2229    +  CDS            mTFP1: mTFP1 is a basic (constitutively fluorescent) cyan fluorescent protein published in 2006, derived from Clavularia sp.. It has low acid sensitivity.
   2288..2318    -  promoter       lac promoter: promoter for the E. coli lac operon
   2333..2354    -  protein_bind   CAP binding site: CAP binding activates transcription in the presence of cAMP. E. coli catabolite activator protein
   2367..2430    -  CDS            lacI (fragment): lac repressor; lacI; The lac repressor binds to the lac operator to inhibit transcription in E. coli. This inhibition can be relieved by adding lactose or isopropyl-β-D-thiogalactopyranoside (IPTG).
   2472..2489    +  promoter       tet promoter (fragment): E. coli promoter for tetracycline efflux protein gene
   2577..3233    -  CDS            cat: CAT_ECOLX - Experimental evidence at protein level: Swiss-Prot protein existence level 1. This enzyme is an effector of chloramphenicol resistance in bacteria. From Escherichia coli. This protein is used as a marker in many commonly used cloning vectors, such as pACYC184.
   3234..3336    -  promoter       cat promoter: promoter of the E. coli cat gene encoding chloramphenicol acetyltransferase
   3452..3796    +  CDS            resD (fragment): REDF_ECOLI - Also known as D. Protein inferred from homology: Swiss-Prot protein existence level 3. Acts as a repressor of transcription and as a site-specific resolvase that cleaves at the RfsF site. From Escherichia coli (strain K12).
   4194..4808    +  rep_origin     oriV: origin of replication for the bacterial F plasmid
   4884..5103    +  rep_origin     ori2: secondary origin of replication for the bacterial F plasmid; also known as oriS
   5194..5949    +  CDS            repE: replication initiation protein for the bacterial F plasmid; repE
   5952..6202    +  misc_feature   incC: incC; incompatibility region of the bacterial F plasmid
   6528..7703    +  CDS            sopA: partitioning protein for the bacterial F plasmid; sopA
   7703..8674    +  CDS            sopB: partitioning protein for the bacterial F plasmid; sopB
   8747..9220    +  misc_feature   sopC: sopC; centromere-like partitioning region of the bacterial F plasmid
