[The description below was written by a language model from this plasmid's Addgene catalogue record and pLannotate feature annotations shown in this document.]
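Description:
pNH058 is a 9,297 bp bacterial construct built on the pCC1Fos "CopyControl" fosmid backbone and carrying a 944 bp TAP Tag::mTFP1 insert. The backbone supplies the F-plasmid maintenance system seen in the feature table: ori2 (oriS) with the RepE initiator and incC incompatibility region for single-copy replication, and the sopA, sopB and sopC partitioning functions that ensure stable inheritance. A separate oriV origin allows the copy number to be raised transiently. According to the depositor, the plasmid is single-copy under non-induced conditions and can be amplified by arabinose induction in the EPI300 host strain, which is useful when more DNA is needed for isolation. Selection uses two markers, a chloramphenicol acetyltransferase (cat) gene with its own promoter and a β-lactamase (AmpR) gene with the bla promoter. Remnants of a lac promoter/CAP site, lacI, an f1 origin and resD are also annotated as fragments.

The payload is a tandem affinity purification tag fused to mTFP1, a constitutively fluorescent cyan protein derived from Clavularia. The automated annotation detects only the mTFP1 coding sequence, so the TAP tag portion is known from the catalogue entry rather than the feature table, and the composition of that tag is not stated. No promoter dedicated to expressing the fusion is recorded. That fits a tag-donor template rather than an expression vector, although the record does not state this role explicitly. The associated publication describes a simplified counter-selection recombineering method for building fluorescent protein reporter constructs directly from C. elegans fosmid genomic clones. pNH058 therefore most likely serves as the source of the TAP::mTFP1 cassette for insertion into such clones.
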