Addgene plasmid #42161: pNH058
Depositing lab: Colin Dolphin. Depositing organization: King's College London. Publication: A simplified counter-selection recombineering protocol for creating fluorescent protein reporter constructs directly from C. elegans fosmid genomic clones. Hirani N, Westenberg M, Gami MS, Davis P, Hope IA, Dolphin CT. BMC Biotechnol. 2013 Jan 3;13(1):1. 10.1186/1472-6750-13-1 PubMed 23281894.
Backbone
  Vector backbone: pCC1Fos
  Backbone manufacturer: Eipcentre
  Backbone size w/o insert (bp): 8353
  Total vector size (bp): 9297
Growth in bacteria
  Bacterial resistance: Chloramphenicol and Ampicillin, 25 & 100 μg/mL
  Growth temperature: 37°C
  Growth strain: EPI300
  Growth instructions: pCC1Fos-based 'CopyControl' construct enabling transient induction of copy-number
  Copy number: Low Copy
Gene/Insert
  Gene/Insert name: TAP Tag::mTFP1
  Insert size (bp): 944
Terms and licenses: Academic/Nonprofit Terms; Industry Terms: Not Available to Industry
Depositor comments: Single-copy vector under non-induced condition. Copy-number-inducible with arabinose enables transient induction of copy-number for DNA isolation, etc.
How to cite: pNH058 was a gift from Colin Dolphin (Addgene plasmid # 42161 ; http://n2t.net/addgene:42161 ; RRID:Addgene_42161)
