>Addgene plasmid #42161 | pNH058 | addgene partial sequence | sequence record 58133 | Amp-R 5'-ATAATACCGCGCCACATAGC-3'
CCCACTCGTGCACCCAACTGATCTTCAGCATCTTTTACTTTCACCAGCGTTTCTGGGTGAGCAAAAACAG
GAAGGCAAAATGCCGCAAAAAAGGGAATAAGGGCGACACGGAAATGTTGAATACTCATACTCTTCCTTTT
TCAATATTATTGAAGCATTTATCAGGGTTATTGTCTCATGAGCGGATACATATTTGAATGTATTTAGAAA
AATAAACAAATAGGGGTTCCGCGCACATTTCCCCGAAAAGTGCCACCTG
[74 nt withheld, positions 260-333]
CCCTCAGCGCGGCCGCTAGCGGATCCTTAAAAAACCATGGTTAAAGAAACAGCAGCAGCGAAATTTGAAA
GACAACATATGGATAGTGGAGGCGGTGGAAGTTTGGAAGTTCTTTTCCAAGGACCGGGCGGAGGAGGCTC
TTGGTCGCATCCACAGTTCGAAAAAGCCATGGCCGGCGGTGGTGGATCGGGAGGAGGAGGTTCGGGTGGC
GGAGGATCGGGCGCCTCAAAAGGAGAAGAAACGACAATGGGTGTTATCAAGCCAGACATGAAGATCAAGC
TTAAAATGGAGGGTAATGTTAATGGTCACGCCTTCGTCATTGAGGGAGAGGGTGAAGGAAAGCCATACGA
TGGAACTAATACTATTAACTTGGAAGTGAAGGAGGGTGCCCCACTTCCATTCTCTTATGATATCCTTACT
ACAGCC
